Addgene plasmid #101174: pSPIKE-F
Purpose: chimeric spike resembling fungal ITS region to be used in metagenomics
Depositing lab: Philip Poole. Depositing organization: University of Oxford.
Backbone
  Vector backbone: pMA-T
  Backbone manufacturer: Invitrogen
  Backbone size w/o insert (bp): 2374
  Total vector size (bp): 2646
  Vector type: Synthetic Biology
Growth in bacteria
  Bacterial resistance: Ampicillin, 100 μg/mL
  Growth temperature: 37°C
  Growth strain: DH5alpha
  Copy number: Unknown
Gene/Insert
  Gene/Insert name: chimeric fungal ITS
  Species: Synthetic; fungal ITS
  Insert size (bp): 272
Terms and licenses: Academic/Nonprofit Terms; Industry Terms: Not Available to Industry
How to cite: pSPIKE-F was a gift from Philip Poole (Addgene plasmid # 101174 ; http://n2t.net/addgene:101174 ; RRID:Addgene_101174)
