[The description below was written by a language model from this plasmid's Addgene catalogue record and pLannotate feature annotations shown in this document.]
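Description:
pSPIKE-F is a small (about 2.6 kb) synthetic-biology plasmid built on pMA-T, a commercial gene-synthesis cloning backbone, and it carries a 272 bp synthetic "chimeric fungal ITS" insert. It is propagated in E. coli using a high-copy ColE1/pUC-type origin of replication and selected with ampicillin through a β-lactamase (AmpR) gene driven by its native bla promoter. The catalogue entry lists the copy number as unknown, although the annotated origin is of the high-copy family.

The payload is an artificial sequence designed to resemble the fungal internal transcribed spacer (ITS) region, the rDNA segment commonly amplified for profiling fungal communities. According to the record, it is meant to serve as a spike in metagenomics. This implies a known, non-natural template that can be added to samples, carried through ITS-targeted analysis alongside native fungal DNA, and told apart from real taxa by its chimeric sequence, though the record does not detail how it is applied or quantified. The automated feature table does not annotate the insert itself. By position, it most plausibly lies in the unannotated stretch downstream of the T7 promoter, between that promoter and the short lacI-like fragment, but this is an inference.

The remaining annotations are backbone remnants: a T7 promoter, partial lacZα and lacI fragments, a short RSF ori-like match, and a fragment of the M13 origin spanning the sequence start. None of these fragments is likely to be functional, and no expression cassette, tag, or reporter is recorded, consistent with a plasmid that simply stores and amplifies a DNA standard.
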