Features (pLannotate 1.2.2; 8 found; start..end, strand, type, name):
    100..256     -  CDS            lacZα (fragment): LacZα fragment of β-galactosidase; lacZ fragment
    265..283     +  promoter       T7 promoter: promoter for bacteriophage T7 RNA polymerase
    642..689     -  CDS            lacI (fragment): lac repressor; lacI; The lac repressor binds to the lac operator to inhibit transcription in E. coli. This inhibition can be relieved by adding lactose or isopropyl-β-D-thiogalactopyranoside (IPTG).
    726..766     -  rep_origin     RSF ori (fragment): Plasmids containing the RSF 1030 origin of replication can be propagated in E. coli cells that contain additional plasmids with compatible origins.
    844..1432    -  rep_origin     ori: high-copy-number ColE1/pMB1/pBR322/pUC origin of replication
   1603..2463    -  CDS            AmpR: β-lactamase; bla; confers resistance to ampicillin, carbenicillin, and related antibiotics
   2464..2568    -  promoter       AmpR promoter: bla
   2594..79      -  rep_origin     M13 ori (fragment) (across the origin): M13 bacteriophage origin of replication; arrow indicates direction of (+) strand synthesis
>Addgene plasmid #101174 | pSPIKE-F | addgene full sequence | sequence record 194321 | Addgene NGS Result
AGCTCATTTTTTAACCAATAGGCCGAAATCGGCAAAATCCCTTATAAATCAAAAGAATAGACCGAGATAG
GGTTGAGTGGCCGCTACAGGGCGCTCCCATTCGCCATTCAGGCTGCGCAACTGTTGGGAAGGGCGTTTCG
GTGCGGGCCTCTTCGCTATTACGCCAGCTGGCGAAAGGGGGATGTGCTGCAAGGCGATTAAGTTGGGTAA
CGCCAGGGTTTTCCCAGTCACGACGTTGTAAAACGACGGCCAGTGAGCGCGACGTAATACGACTCACTAT
AGGGCGAATTGGCGGAAGGCCGTCAAGGCCACGTGTCTTGTCCAGAGCTCCTTGGTCATTTAGAGGAAGT
AATCCCTTGTCTCCTAAAAAACAAAGATTTACTATGCACAGAGGAACGTCTATCTAACGGTTGGTATCTT
GAATGCTCGGTCCCTTTTGTCATTCCGGATTAATTCATTTCCCTCATTCACAAGCTTGCGAAGTCTATAT
TGATATATGAATGCAATCTAGAAGAGGGCACTTAAAATTAGCAGTAGTTAATATTTTAAACTCCATTTGG
TTTATTCGTTACGAGACTGATTGCATCGATGAAGAACGCAGCGGTACCTGGAGCACAAGACTGGCCTCAT
GGGCCTTCCGCTCACTGCCCGCTTTCCAGTCGGGAAACCTGTCGTGCCAGCTGCATTAACATGGTCATAG
CTGTTTCCTTGCGTATTGGGCGCTCTCCGCTTCCTCGCTCACTGACTCGCTGCGCTCGGTCGTTCGGGTA
AAGCCTGGGGTGCCTAATGAGCAAAAGGCCAGCAAAAGGCCAGGAACCGTAAAAAGGCCGCGTTGCTGGC
GTTTTTCCATAGGCTCCGCCCCCCTGACGAGCATCACAAAAATCGACGCTCAAGTCAGAGGTGGCGAAAC
CCGACAGGACTATAAAGATACCAGGCGTTTCCCCCTGGAAGCTCCCTCGTGCGCTCTCCTGTTCCGACCC
TGCCGCTTACCGGATACCTGTCCGCCTTTCTCCCTTCGGGAAGCGTGGCGCTTTCTCATAGCTCACGCTG
TAGGTATCTCAGTTCGGTGTAGGTCGTTCGCTCCAAGCTGGGCTGTGTGCACGAACCCCCCGTTCAGCCC
GACCGCTGCGCCTTATCCGGTAACTATCGTCTTGAGTCCAACCCGGTAAGACACGACTTATCGCCACTGG
CAGCAGCCACTGGTAACAGGATTAGCAGAGCGAGGTATGTAGGCGGTGCTACAGAGTTCTTGAAGTGGTG
GCCTAACTACGGCTACACTAGAAGAACAGTATTTGGTATCTGCGCTCTGCTGAAGCCAGTTACCTTCGGA
AAAAGAGTTGGTAGCTCTTGATCCGGCAAACAAACCACCGCTGGTAGCGGTGGTTTTTTTGTTTGCAAGC
AGCAGATTACGCGCAGAAAAAAAGGATCTCAAGAAGATCCTTTGATCTTTTCTACGGGGTCTGACGCTCA
GTGGAACGAAAACTCACGTTAAGGGATTTTGGTCATGAGATTATCAAAAAGGATCTTCACCTAGATCCTT
TTAAATTAAAAATGAAGTTTTAAATCAATCTAAAGTATATATGAGTAAACTTGGTCTGACAGTTACCAAT
GCTTAATCAGTGAGGCACCTATCTCAGCGATCTGTCTATTTCGTTCATCCATAGTTGCCTGACTCCCCGT
CGTGTAGATAACTACGATACGGGAGGGCTTACCATCTGGCCCCAGTGCTGCAATGATACCGCGAGAACCA
CGCTCACCGGCTCCAGATTTATCAGCAATAAACCAGCCAGCCGGAAGGGCCGAGCGCAGAAGTGGTCCTG
CAACTTTATCCGCCTCCATCCAGTCTATTAATTGTTGCCGGGAAGCTAGAGTAAGTAGTTCGCCAGTTAA
TAGTTTGCGCAACGTTGTTGCCATTGCTACAGGCATCGTGGTGTCACGCTCGTCGTTTGGTATGGCTTCA
TTCAGCTCCGGTTCCCAACGATCAAGGCGAGTTACATGATCCCCCATGTTGTGCAAAAAAGCGGTTAGCT
CCTTCGGTCCTCCGATCGTTGTCAGAAGTAAGTTGGCCGCAGTGTTATCACTCATGGTTATGGCAGCACT
GCATAATTCTCTTACTGTCATGCCATCCGTAAGATGCTTTTCTGTGACTGGTGAGTACTCAACCAAGTCA
TTCTGAGAATAGTGTATGCGGCGACCGAGTTGCTCTTGCCCGGCGTCAATACGGGATAATACCGCGCCAC
ATAGCAGAACTTTAAAAGTGCTCATCATTGGAAAACGTTCTTCGGGGCGAAAACTCTCAAGGATCTTACC
GCTGTTGAGATCCAGTTCGATGTAACCCACTCGTGCACCCAACTGATCTTCAGCATCTTTTACTTTCACC
AGCGTTTCTGGGTGAGCAAAAACAGGAAGGCAAAATGCCGCAAAAAAGGGAATAAGGGCGACACGGAAAT
GTTGAATACTCATACTCTTCCTTTTTCAATATTATTGAAGCATTTATCAGGGTTATTGTCTCATGAGCGG
ATACATATTTGAATGTATTTAGAAAAATAAACAAATAGGGGTTCCGCGCACATTTCCCCGAAAAGTGCCA
CCTAAATTGTAAGCGTTAATATTTTGTTAAAATTCGCGTTAAATTTTTGTTAAATC
