>Addgene plasmid #101174 | pSPIKE-F | depositor partial sequence | sequence record 190768 | pSPIKE-F sequence 364 bps
CGAATTGGCGGAAGGCCGTCAAGGCCACGTGTCTTGTCCAGAGCTCCTTGGTCATTTAGAGGAAGTAATC
CCTTGTCTCCTAAAAAACAAAGATTTACTATGCACAGAGGAACGTCTATCTAACGGTTGGTATCTTGAAT
GCTCGGTCCCTTTTGTCATTCCGGATTAATTCATTTCCCTCATTCACAAGCTTGCGAAGTCTATATTGAT
ATATGAATGCAATCTAGAAGAGGGCACTTAAAATTAGCAGTAGTTAATATTTTAAACTCCATTTGGTTTA
TTCGTTACGAGACTGATTGCATCGATGAAGAACGCAGCGGTACCTGGAGCACAAGACTGGCCTCATGGGC
CTTCCGCTCACTGC
